>Addgene plasmid #157808 | pET19b+H2B(T116C) | addgene full sequence | sequence record 307934 | Addgene NGS Result
AGCAACCGCACCTGTGGCGCCGGTGATGCCGGCCACGATGCGTCCGGCGTAGAGGATCGAGATCTCGATC
CCGCGAAATTAATACGACTCACTATAGGGGAATTGTGAGCGGATAACAATTCCCCTCTAGAAATAATTTT
GTTTAACTTTAAGAAGGAGATATACCATGGGCCCTGAGCCGGCTAAATCAGCGCCAGCTCCTAAGAAAGG
ATCTAAAAAGGCCGTCACAAAAGCGCAGAAGAAGGACGGCAAAAAACGTAAACGTTCCCGCAAAGAATCA
TATAGCATTTATGTCTATAAAGTTCTCAAACAAGTGCACCCAGATACTGGCATTTCTAGTAAGGCGATGG
GTATCATGAATTCATTTGTAAACGACATTTTTGAGCGCATTGCCGGCGAAGCCTCCCGTCTCGCTCACTA
TAATAAGCGTTCAACAATCACCTCACGTGAGATTCAAACTGCGGTCCGGTTGCTCTTGCCAGGCGAATTA
GCTAAACATGCAGTGTCTGAGGGCTGTAAAGCGGTGACAAAATACACTTCGGCGAAATGATAAGGATCCG
GCTGCTAACAAAGCCCGAAAGGAAGCTGAGTTGGCTGCTGCCACCGCTGAGCAATAACTAGCATAACCCC
TTGGGGCCTCTAAACGGGTCTTGAGGGGTTTTTTGCTGAAAGGAGGAACTATATCCGGATATCCCGCAAG
AGGCCCGGCAGTACCGGCATAACCAAGCCTATGCCTACAGCATCCAGGGTGACGGTGCCGAGGATGACGA
TGAGCGCATTGTTAGATTTCATACACGGTGCCTGACTGCGTTAGCAATTTAACTGTGATAAACTACCGCA
TTAAAGCTTATCGATGATAAGCTGTCAAACATGAGAATTCTTGAAGACGAAAGGGCCTCGTGATACGCCT
ATTTTTATAGGTTAATGTCATGATAATAATGGTTTCTTAGACGTCAGGTGGCACTTTTCGGGGAAATGTG
CGCGGAACCCCTATTTGTTTATTTTTCTAAATACATTCAAATATGTATCCGCTCATGAGACAATAACCCT
GATAAATGCTTCAATAATATTGAAAAAGGAAGAGTATGAGTATTCAACATTTCCGTGTCGCCCTTATTCC
CTTTTTTGCGGCATTTTGCCTTCCTGTTTTTGCTCACCCAGAAACGCTGGTGAAAGTAAAAGATGCTGAA
GATCAGTTGGGTGCACGAGTGGGTTACATCGAACTGGATCTCAACAGCGGTAAGATCCTTGAGAGTTTTC
GCCCCGAAGAACGTTTTCCAATGATGAGCACTTTTAAAGTTCTGCTATGTGGCGCGGTATTATCCCGTGT
TGACGCCGGGCAAGAGCAACTCGGTCGCCGCATACACTATTCTCAGAATGACTTGGTTGAGTACTCACCA
GTCACAGAAAAGCATCTTACGGATGGCATGACAGTAAGAGAATTATGCAGTGCTGCCATAACCATGAGTG
ATAACACTGCGGCCAACTTACTTCTGACAACGATCGGAGGACCGAAGGAGCTAACCGCTTTTTTGCACAA
CATGGGGGATCATGTAACTCGCCTTGATCGTTGGGAACCGGAGCTGAATGAAGCCATACCAAACGACGAG
CGTGACACCACGATGCCTGCAGCAATGGCAACAACGTTGCGCAAACTATTAACTGGCGAACTACTTACTC
TAGCTTCCCGGCAACAATTAATAGACTGGATGGAGGCGGATAAAGTTGCAGGACCACTTCTGCGCTCGGC
CCTTCCGGCTGGCTGGTTTATTGCTGATAAATCTGGAGCCGGTGAGCGTGGGTCTCGCGGTATCATTGCA
GCACTGGGGCCAGATGGTAAGCCCTCCCGTATCGTAGTTATCTACACGACGGGGAGTCAGGCAACTATGG
ATGAACGAAATAGACAGATCGCTGAGATAGGTGCCTCACTGATTAAGCATTGGTAACTGTCAGACCAAGT
TTACTCATATATACTTTAGATTGATTTAAAACTTCATTTTTAATTTAAAAGGATCTAGGTGAAGATCCTT
TTTGATAATCTCATGACCAAAATCCCTTAACGTGAGTTTTCGTTCCACTGAGCGTCAGACCCCGTAGAAA
AGATCAAAGGATCTTCTTGAGATCCTTTTTTTCTGCGCGTAATCTGCTGCTTGCAAACAAAAAAACCACC
GCTACCAGCGGTGGTTTGTTTGCCGGATCAAGAGCTACCAACTCTTTTTCCGAAGGTAACTGGCTTCAGC
AGAGCGCAGATACCAAATACTGTCCTTCTAGTGTAGCCGTAGTTAGGCCACCACTTCAAGAACTCTGTAG
CACCGCCTACATACCTCGCTCTGCTAATCCTGTTACCAGTGGCTGCTGCCAGTGGCGATAAGTCGTGTCT
TACCGGGTTGGACTCAAGACGATAGTTACCGGATAAGGCGCAGCGGTCGGGCTGAACGGGGGGTTCGTGC
ACACAGCCCAGCTTGGAGCGAACGACCTACACCGAACTGAGATACCTACAGCGTGAGCTATGAGAAAGCG
CCACGCTTCCCGAAGGGAGAAAGGCGGACAGGTATCCGGTAAGCGGCAGGGTCGGAACAGGAGAGCGCAC
GAGGGAGCTTCCAGGGGGAAACGCCTGGTATCTTTATAGTCCTGTCGGGTTTCGCCACCTCTGACTTGAG
CGTCGATTTTTGTGATGCTCGTCAGGGGGGCGGAGCCTATGGAAAAACGCCAGCAACGCGGCCTTTTTAC
GGTTCCTGGCCTTTTGCTGGCCTTTTGCTCACATGTTCTTTCCTGCGTTATCCCCTGATTCTGTGGATAA
CCGTATTACCGCCTTTGAGTGAGCTGATACCGCTCGCCGCAGCCGAACGACCGAGCGCAGCGAGTCAGTG
AGCGAGGAAGCGGAAGAGCGCCTGATGCGGTATTTTCTCCTTACGCATCTGTGCGGTATTTCACACCGCA
ATGGTGCACTCTCAGTACAATCTGCTCTGATGCCGCATAGTTAAGCCAGTATACACTCCGCTATCGCTAC
GTGACTGGGTCATGGCTGCGCCCCGACACCCGCCAACACCCGCTGACGCGCCCTGACGGGCTTGTCTGCT
CCCGGCATCCGCTTACAGACAAGCTGTGACCGTCTCCGGGAGCTGCATGTGTCAGAGGTTTTCACCGTCA
TCACCGAAACGCGCGAGGCAGCTGCGGTAAAGCTCATCAGCGTGGTCGTGAAGCGATTCACAGATGTCTG
CCTGTTCATCCGCGTCCAGCTCGTTGAGTTTCTCCAGAAGCGTTAATGTCTGGCTTCTGATAAAGCGGGC
CATGTTAAGGGCGGTTTTTTCCTGTTTGGTCACTGATGCCTCCGTGTAAGGGGGATTTCTGTTCATGGGG
GTAATGATACCGATGAAACGAGAGAGGATGCTCACGATACGGGTTACTGATGATGAACATGCCCGGTTAC
TGGAACGTTGTGAGGGTAAACAACTGGCGGTATGGATGCGGCGGGACCAGAGAAAAATCACTCAGGGTCA
ATGCCAGCGCTTCGTTAATACAGATGTAGGTGTTCCACAGGGTAGCCAGCAGCATCCTGCGATGCAGATC
CGGAACATAATGGTGCAGGGCGCTGACTTCCGCGTTTCCAGACTTTACGAAACACGGAAACCGAAGACCA
TTCATGTTGTTGCTCAGGTCGCAGACGTTTTGCAGCAGCAGTCGCTTCACGTTCGCTCGCGTATCGGTGA
TTCATTCTGCTAACCAGTAAGGCAACCCCGCCAGCCTAGCCGGGTCCTCAACGACAGGAGCACGATCATG
CGCACCCGTGGCCAGGACCCAACGCTGCCCGAGATGCGCCGCGTGCGGCTGCTGGAGATGGCGGACGCGA
TGGATATGTTCTGCCAAGGGTTGGTTTGCGCATTCACAGTTCTCCGCAAGAATTGATTGGCTCCAATTCT
TGGAGTGGTGAATCCGTTAGCGAGGTGCCGCCGGCTTCCATTCAGGTCGAGGTGGCCCGGCTCCATGCAC
CGCGACGCAACGCGGGGAGGCAGACAAGGTATAGGGCGGCGCCTACAATCCATGCCAACCCGTTCCATGT
GCTCGCCGAGGCGGCATAAATCGCCGTGACGATCAGCGGTCCAATGATCGAAGTTAGGCTGGTAAGAGCC
GCGAGCGATCCTTGAAGCTGTCCCTGATGGTCGTCATCTACCTGCCTGGACAGCATGGCCTGCAACGCGG
GCATCCCGATGCCGCCGGAAGCGAGAAGAATCATAATGGGGAAGGCCATCCAGCCTCGCGTCGCGAACGC
CAGCAAGACGTAGCCCAGCGCGTCGGCCGCCATGCCGGCGATAATGGCCTGCTTCTCGCCGAAACGTTTG
GTGGCGGGACCAGTGACGAAGGCTTGAGCGAGGGCGTGCAAGATTCCGAATACCGCAAGCGACAGGCCGA
TCATCGTCGCGCTCCAGCGAAAGCGGTCCTCGCCGAAAATGACCCAGAGCGCTGCCGGCACCTGTCCTAC
GAGTTGCATGATAAAGAAGACAGTCATAAGTGCGGCGACGATAGTCATGCCCCGCGCCCACCGGAAGGAG
CTGACTGGGTTGAAGGCTCTCAAGGGCATCGGTCGAGATCCCGGTGCCTAATGAGTGAGCTAACTTACAT
TAATTGCGTTGCGCTCACTGCCCGCTTTCCAGTCGGGAAACTGTCGTGCCAGCTGCATTAATGAATCGGC
CAACGCGCGGGGAGAGGCGGTTTGCGTATTGGGCGCCAGGGTGGTTTTTCTTTTCACCAGTGAGACGGGC
AACAGCTGATTGCCCTTCACCGCCTGGCCCTGAGAGAGTTGCAGCAAGCGGTCCACGCTGGTTTGCCCCA
GCAGGCGAAAATCCTGTTTGATGGTGGTTAACGGCGGGATATAACATGAGCTGTCTTCGGTATCGTCGTA
TCCCACTACCGAGATATCCGCACCAACGCGCAGCCCGGACTCGGTAATGGCGCGCATTGCGCCCAGCGCC
ATCTGATCGTTGGCAACCAGCATCGCAGTGGGAACGATGCCCTCATTCAGCATTTGCATGGTTTGTTGAA
AACCGGACATGGCACTCCAGTCGCCTTCCCGTTCCGCTATCGGCTGAATTTGATTGCGAGTGAGATATTT
ATGCCAGCCAGCCAGACGCAGACGCGCCGAGACAGAACTTAATGGGCCCGCTAACAGCGCGATTTGCTGG
TGACCCAATGCGACCAGATGCTCCACGCCCAGTCGCGTACCGTCTTCATGGGAGAAAATAATACTGTTGA
TGGGTGTCTGGTCAGAGACATCAAGAAATAACGCCGGAACATTAGTGCAGGCAGCTTCCACAGCAATGGC
ATCCTGGTCATCCAGCGGATAGTTAATGATCAGCCCACTGACGCGTTGCGCGAGAAGATTGTGCACCGCC
GCTTTACAGGCTTCGACGCCGCTTCGTTCTACCATCGACACCACCACGCTGGCACCCAGTTGATCGGCGC
GAGATTTAATCGCCGCGACAATTTGCGACGGCGCGTGCAGGGCCAGACTGGAGGTGGCAACGCCAATCAG
CAACGACTGTTTGCCCGCCAGTTGTTGTGCCACGCGGTTGGGAATGTAATTCAGCTCCGCCATCGCCGCT
TCCACTTTTTCCCGCGTTTTCGCAGAAACGTGGCTGGCCTGGTTCACCACGCGGGAAACGGTCTGATAAG
AGACACCGGCATACTCTGCGACATCGTATAACGTTACTGGTTTCACATTCACCACCCTGAATTGACTCTC
TTCCGGGCGCTATCATGCCATACCGCGAAAGGTTTTGCGCCATTCGATGGTGTCCGGGATCTCGACGCTC
TCCCTTATGCGACTCCTGCATTAGGAAGCAGCCCAGTAGTAGGTTGAGGCCGTTGAGCACCGCCGCCGCA
AGGAATGGTGCATGCAAGGAGATGGCGCCCAACAGTCCCCCGGCCACGGGGCCTGCCACCATACCCACGC
CGAAACAAGCGCTCATGAGCCCGAAGTGGCGAGCCCGATCTTCCCCATCGGTGATGTCGGCGATATAGGC
GCC
Features (pLannotate 1.2.2; 19 found; start..end, strand, type, name):
     80..98      +  promoter       T7 promoter: promoter for bacteriophage T7 RNA polymerase
     99..123     +  protein_bind   lac operator: The lac repressor binds to the lac operator to inhibit transcription in E. coli. This inhibition can be relieved by adding lactose or isopropyl-β-D-thiogalactopyranoside (IPTG). lac repressor encoded by lacI
    138..160     +  RBS            RBS: efficient ribosome binding site from bacteriophage T7 gene 10 (Olins and Rangwala, 1989)
    173..547     +  CDS            H2BC12: H2B1K_HUMAN - Also known as H2BFT Experimental evidence at protein level: Swiss-Prot protein existence level 1. Has broad antibacterial activity. May contribute to the formation of the functional antimicrobial barrier of the colonic epithelium, and to the bactericidal activity of amniotic fluid. From Homo sapiens (Human).
    561..610     +  CDS            SET1 (fragment): solubility-enhancement tag derived from T7 phage gene 10B
    618..665     +  terminator     T7 terminator: transcription terminator for bacteriophage T7 RNA polymerase
    688..792     -  CDS            TcR (fragment): tetracycline efflux protein; tet; confers resistance to tetracycline
    840..868     -  promoter       tet promoter: E. coli promoter for tetracycline efflux protein gene
    981..1085    +  promoter       AmpR promoter: bla
   1086..1946    +  CDS            AmpR: β-lactamase; bla; confers resistance to ampicillin, carbenicillin, and related antibiotics
   2117..2705    +  rep_origin     ori: high-copy-number ColE1/pMB1/pBR322/pUC origin of replication
   2891..3030    -  misc_feature   bom: basis of mobility region from pBR322
   3132..3323    -  CDS            rop: Rop protein, which maintains plasmids at low copy number; rop
   3340..3720    +  CDS            YPB1_ECOLX: Protein predicted: Swiss-Prot protein existence level 4. From Escherichia coli.
   3962..4586    -  CDS            TcR (fragment): tetracycline efflux protein; tet; confers resistance to tetracycline
   4601..4622    -  protein_bind   CAP binding site: CAP binding activates transcription in the presence of cAMP. E. coli catabolite activator protein
   4635..5716    -  CDS            lacI: lac repressor; lacI; The lac repressor binds to the lac operator to inhibit transcription in E. coli. This inhibition can be relieved by adding lactose or isopropyl-β-D-thiogalactopyranoside (IPTG).
   5717..5794    -  promoter       lacI promoter: lacI
   5802..58      -  CDS            TcR (fragment) (across the origin): tetracycline efflux protein; tet; confers resistance to tetracycline
