[The description below was written by a language model from this plasmid's Addgene catalogue record and pLannotate feature annotations shown in this document.]
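Description:
pET19b+H2B(T116C) is a bacterial expression plasmid of about 6 kb, built on the pET19b backbone, for producing recombinant human histone H2B carrying a threonine-to-cysteine substitution at position 116. It replicates from a pBR322-type ColE1 origin. The adjacent bom and rop elements are retained, and Rop keeps the plasmid at the low copy number listed in the catalogue entry. Selection is by ampicillin through the β-lactamase gene. Several non-functional fragments of the tetracycline resistance gene are also annotated, and these are remnants of the pBR322 ancestry of the pET series.

The H2B coding sequence was annotated by homology as H2BC12 and spans roughly 375 bp. It was cloned between NcoI and BamHI, downstream of a T7 promoter, a lac operator and the T7 gene 10 ribosome binding site, and it is followed by the T7 terminator. The plasmid-borne lacI gene supplies repressor that keeps the T7lac promoter silent until IPTG is added, so expression requires a host that provides T7 RNA polymerase. No affinity tag is annotated on the histone. The short "SET1" fragment detected after the coding sequence is probably a homology hit within the vector's T7-derived region near the terminator rather than a fused tag.

The engineered cysteine provides a thiol handle for maleimide chemistry, for example site-specific attachment of fluorophores or other probes to the purified histone. According to the record, the plasmid comes from work on chromatin organisation by phase separation, where a labelled H2B of this kind could be incorporated into reconstituted histone octamers and nucleosome arrays.
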