Addgene plasmid #157808: pET19b+H2B(T116C)
Purpose: Expression of human histone H2B with T116C mutation to facilitate maleimide chemistry
Depositing lab: Michael Rosen. Depositing organization: University of Texas Southwestern Medical Center. Publication: Organization of Chromatin by Intrinsic and Regulated Phase Separation. Gibson BA, Doolittle LK, Schneider MWG, Jensen LE, Gamarra N, Henry L, Gerlich DW, Redding S, Rosen MK. Cell. 2019 Oct 3;179(2):470-484.e21. doi: 10.1016/j.cell.2019.08.037. Epub 2019 Sep 19. PubMed 31543265.
Backbone
  Vector backbone: pET19b
  Vector type: Bacterial Expression
Growth in bacteria
  Bacterial resistance: Ampicillin, 100 μg/mL
  Growth temperature: 37°C
  Growth strain: DH5alpha
  Copy number: Low Copy
Gene/Insert
  Gene/Insert name: H2B(T116C)
  Species: H. sapiens (human)
  Insert size (bp): 395
  Mutation: T116C
  Promoter: T7
  Cloning method: Restriction Enzyme; 5′ cloning site NcoI (not destroyed); 3′ cloning site BamHI (not destroyed)
  Sequencing primers: 5′ TAATACGACTCACTATAGGG; 3′ GCTAGTTATTGCTCAGCGG
Terms and licenses: Academic/Nonprofit Terms; Industry Terms: Not Available to Industry
How to cite: pET19b+H2B(T116C) was a gift from Michael Rosen (Addgene plasmid # 157808 ; http://n2t.net/addgene:157808 ; RRID:Addgene_157808)
