>Addgene plasmid #157808 | pET19b+H2B(T116C) | depositor partial sequence | sequence record 304624 | insert sequence including restrictions sites
CCATGGGCCCTGAGCCGGCTAAATCAGCGCCAGCTCCTAAGAAAGGATCTAAAAAGGCCGTCACAAAAGC
GCAGAAGAAGGACGGCAAAAAACGTAAACGTTCCCGCAAAGAATCATATAGCATTTATGTCTATAAAGTT
CTCAAACAAGTGCACCCAGATACTGGCATTTCTAGTAAGGCGATGGGTATCATGAATTCATTTGTAAACG
ACATTTTTGAGCGCATTGCCGGCGAAGCCTCCCGTCTCGCTCACTATAATAAGCGTTCAACAATCACCTC
ACGTGAGATTCAAACTGCGGTCCGGTTGCTCTTGCCAGGCGAATTAGCTAAACATGCAGTGTCTGAGGGC
TGTAAAGCGGTGACAAAATACACTTCGGCGAAATGATAAGGATCC
